>Addgene plasmid #185670 | pCMV-SpRY-HF1-ABE8e | addgene full sequence | sequence record 373130 | Addgene NGS Result
AATTGCATGAAGAATCTGCTTAGGGTTAGGCGTTTTGCGCTGCTTCGCGATGTACGGGCCAGATATACGC
GTTGACATTGATTATTGACTAGTTATTAATAGTAATCAATTACGGGGTCATTAGTTCATAGCCCATATAT
TGAGTTCCGCGTTACATAACTTACGGTAAATGGCCCGCCTGGCTGACCGCCCAACGACCCCCGCCCATTG
ACGTCAATAATGACGTATGTTCCCATAGTAACGCCAATAGGGACTTTCCATTGACGTCAATGGGTGGAGT
ATTTACGGTAAACTGCCCACTTGGCAGTACATCAAGTGTATCATATGCCAAGTACGCCCCCTATTGACGT
CAATGACGGTAAATGGCCCGCCTGGCATTATGCCCAGTACATGACCTTATGGGACTTTCCTACTTGGCAG
TACATCTACGTATTAGTCATCGCTATTACCATGGTGATGCGGTTTTGGCAGTACATCAATGGGCGTGGAT
AGCGGTTTGACTCACGGGGATTTCCAAGTCTCCACCCCATTGACGTCAATGGGAGTTTGTTTTGGCACCA
AAATCAACGGGACTTTCCAAAATGTCGTAACAACTCCGCCCCATTGACGCAAATGGGCGGTAGGCGTGTA
CGGTGGGAGGTCTATATAAGCAGAGCTGGTTTAGTGAACCGTCAGATCCGCTAGAGATCCGCGGCCGCTA
ATACGACTCACTATAGGGAGAGCCGCCACCATGAAACGGACAGCCGACGGAAGCGAGTTCGAGTCACCAA
AGAAGAAGCGGAAAGTCTCTGAGGTGGAGTTTTCCCACGAGTACTGGATGAGACATGCCCTGACCCTGGC
CAAGAGGGCACGGGATGAGAGGGAGGTGCCTGTGGGAGCCGTGCTGGTGCTGAACAATAGAGTGATCGGC
GAGGGCTGGAACAGAGCCATCGGCCTGCACGACCCAACAGCCCATGCCGAAATTATGGCCCTGAGACAGG
GCGGCCTGGTCATGCAGAACTACAGACTGATTGACGCCACCCTGTACGTGACATTCGAGCCTTGCGTGAT
GTGCGCCGGCGCCATGATCCACTCTAGGATCGGCCGCGTGGTGTTTGGCGTGAGGAACTCAAAAAGAGGC
GCCGCAGGCTCCCTGATGAACGTGCTGAACTACCCCGGCATGAATCACCGCGTCGAAATTACCGAGGGAA
TCCTGGCAGATGAATGTGCCGCCCTGCTGTGCGATTTCTATCGGATGCCTAGACAGGTGTTCAATGCTCA
GAAGAAGGCCCAGAGCTCCATCAACTCTGGAGGATCTAGCGGAGGATCCTCTGGCAGCGAGACACCAGGA
ACAAGCGAGTCAGCAACACCAGAGAGCAGTGGCGGCAGCAGCGGCGGCAGCGACAAGAAGTACAGCATCG
GCCTGGCCATCGGCACCAACTCTGTGGGCTGGGCCGTGATCACCGACGAGTACAAGGTGCCCAGCAAGAA
ATTCAAGGTGCTGGGCAACACCGACCGGCACAGCATCAAGAAGAACCTGATCGGAGCCCTGCTGTTCGAC
AGCGGCGAAACAGCCGAGAGAACCCGGCTGAAGAGAACCGCCAGAAGAAGATACACCAGACGGAAGAACC
GGATCTGCTATCTGCAAGAGATCTTCAGCAACGAGATGGCCAAGGTGGACGACAGCTTCTTCCACAGACT
GGAAGAGTCCTTCCTGGTGGAAGAGGATAAGAAGCACGAGCGGCACCCCATCTTCGGCAACATCGTGGAC
GAGGTGGCCTACCACGAGAAGTACCCCACCATCTACCACCTGAGAAAGAAACTGGTGGACAGCACCGACA
AGGCCGACCTGCGGCTGATCTATCTGGCCCTGGCCCACATGATCAAGTTCCGGGGCCACTTCCTGATCGA
GGGCGACCTGAACCCCGACAACAGCGACGTGGACAAGCTGTTCATCCAGCTGGTGCAGACCTACAACCAG
CTGTTCGAGGAAAACCCCATCAACGCCAGCGGCGTGGACGCCAAGGCCATCCTGTCTGCCAGACTGAGCA
AGAGCAGACGGCTGGAAAATCTGATCGCCCAGCTGCCCGGCGAGAAGAAGAATGGCCTGTTCGGAAACCT
GATTGCCCTGAGCCTGGGCCTGACCCCCAACTTCAAGAGCAACTTCGACCTGGCCGAGGATGCCAAACTG
CAGCTGAGCAAGGACACCTACGACGACGACCTGGACAACCTGCTGGCCCAGATCGGCGACCAGTACGCCG
ACCTGTTTCTGGCCGCCAAGAACCTGTCCGACGCCATCCTGCTGAGCGACATCCTGAGAGTGAACACCGA
GATCACCAAGGCCCCCCTGAGCGCCTCTATGATCAAGAGATACGACGAGCACCACCAGGACCTGACCCTG
CTGAAAGCTCTCGTGCGGCAGCAGCTGCCTGAGAAGTACAAAGAGATTTTCTTCGACCAGAGCAAGAACG
GCTACGCCGGCTACATTGACGGCGGAGCCAGCCAGGAAGAGTTCTACAAGTTCATCAAGCCCATCCTGGA
AAAGATGGACGGCACCGAGGAACTGCTCGTGAAGCTGAACAGAGAGGACCTGCTGCGGAAGCAGCGGACC
TTCGACAACGGCAGCATCCCCCACCAGATCCACCTGGGAGAGCTGCACGCCATTCTGCGGCGGCAGGAAG
ATTTTTACCCATTCCTGAAGGACAACCGGGAAAAGATCGAGAAGATCCTGACCTTCCGCATCCCCTACTA
CGTGGGCCCTCTGGCCAGGGGAAACAGCAGATTCGCCTGGATGACCAGAAAGAGCGAGGAAACCATCACC
CCCTGGAACTTCGAGGAAGTGGTGGACAAGGGCGCTTCCGCCCAGAGCTTCATCGAGCGGATGACCGCCT
TCGATAAGAACCTGCCCAACGAGAAGGTGCTGCCCAAGCACAGCCTGCTGTACGAGTACTTCACCGTGTA
TAACGAGCTGACCAAAGTGAAATACGTGACCGAGGGAATGAGAAAGCCCGCCTTCCTGAGCGGCGAGCAG
AAAAAGGCCATCGTGGACCTGCTGTTCAAGACCAACCGGAAAGTGACCGTGAAGCAGCTGAAAGAGGACT
ACTTCAAGAAAATCGAGTGCTTCGACTCCGTGGAAATCTCCGGCGTGGAAGATCGGTTCAACGCCTCCCT
GGGCACATACCACGATCTGCTGAAAATTATCAAGGACAAGGACTTCCTGGACAATGAGGAAAACGAGGAC
ATTCTGGAAGATATCGTGCTGACCCTGACACTGTTTGAGGACAGAGAGATGATCGAGGAACGGCTGAAAA
CCTATGCCCACCTGTTCGACGACAAAGTGATGAAGCAGCTGAAGCGGCGGAGATACACCGGCTGGGGCGC
CCTGAGCCGGAAGCTGATCAACGGCATCCGGGACAAGCAGTCCGGCAAGACAATCCTGGATTTCCTGAAG
TCCGACGGCTTCGCCAACAGAAACTTCATGGCCCTGATCCACGACGACAGCCTGACCTTTAAAGAGGACA
TCCAGAAAGCCCAGGTGTCCGGCCAGGGCGATAGCCTGCACGAGCACATTGCCAATCTGGCCGGCAGCCC
CGCCATTAAGAAGGGCATCCTGCAGACAGTGAAGGTGGTGGACGAGCTCGTGAAAGTGATGGGCCGGCAC
AAGCCCGAGAACATCGTGATCGAAATGGCCAGAGAGAACCAGACCACCCAGAAGGGACAGAAGAACAGCC
GCGAGAGAATGAAGCGGATCGAAGAGGGCATCAAAGAGCTGGGCAGCCAGATCCTGAAAGAACACCCCGT
GGAAAACACCCAGCTGCAGAACGAGAAGCTGTACCTGTACTACCTGCAGAATGGGCGGGATATGTACGTG
GACCAGGAACTGGACATCAACCGGCTGTCCGACTACGATGTGGACCATATCGTGCCTCAGAGCTTTCTGA
AGGACGACTCCATCGACAACAAGGTGCTGACCAGAAGCGACAAGAACCGGGGCAAGAGCGACAACGTGCC
CTCCGAAGAGGTCGTGAAGAAGATGAAGAACTACTGGCGGCAGCTGCTGAACGCCAAGCTGATTACCCAG
AGAAAGTTCGACAATCTGACCAAGGCCGAGAGAGGCGGCCTGAGCGAACTGGATAAGGCCGGCTTCATCA
AGAGACAGCTGGTGGAAACCCGGGCCATCACAAAGCACGTGGCACAGATCCTGGACTCCCGGATGAACAC
TAAGTACGACGAGAATGACAAGCTGATCCGGGAAGTGAAAGTGATCACCCTGAAGTCCAAGCTGGTGTCC
GATTTCCGGAAGGATTTCCAGTTTTACAAAGTGCGCGAGATCAACAACTACCACCACGCCCACGACGCCT
ACCTGAACGCCGTCGTGGGAACCGCCCTGATCAAAAAGTACCCTAAGCTGGAAAGCGAGTTCGTGTACGG
CGACTACAAGGTGTACGACGTGCGGAAGATGATCGCCAAGAGCGAGCAGGAAATCGGCAAGGCTACCGCC
AAGTACTTCTTCTACAGCAACATCATGAACTTTTTCAAGACCGAGATTACCCTGGCCAACGGCGAGATCC
GGAAGCGGCCTCTGATCGAGACAAACGGCGAAACCGGGGAGATCGTGTGGGATAAGGGCCGGGATTTTGC
CACCGTGCGGAAAGTGCTGAGCATGCCCCAAGTGAATATCGTGAAAAAGACCGAGGTGCAGACAGGCGGC
TTCAGCAAAGAGTCTATCAGACCCAAGAGGAACAGCGATAAGCTGATCGCCAGAAAGAAGGACTGGGACC
CTAAGAAGTACGGCGGCTTCCTGTGGCCCACCGTGGCCTATTCTGTGCTGGTGGTGGCCAAAGTGGAAAA
GGGCAAGTCCAAGAAACTGAAGAGTGTGAAAGAGCTGCTGGGGATCACCATCATGGAAAGAAGCAGCTTC
GAGAAGAATCCCATCGACTTTCTGGAAGCCAAGGGCTACAAAGAAGTGAAAAAGGACCTGATCATCAAGC
TGCCTAAGTACTCCCTGTTCGAGCTGGAAAACGGCCGGAAGAGAATGCTGGCCTCTGCCAAGCAGCTGCA
GAAGGGAAACGAACTGGCCCTGCCCTCCAAATATGTGAACTTCCTGTACCTGGCCAGCCACTATGAGAAG
CTGAAGGGCTCCCCCGAGGATAATGAGCAGAAACAGCTGTTTGTGGAACAGCACAAGCACTACCTGGACG
AGATCATCGAGCAGATCAGCGAGTTCTCCAAGAGAGTGATCCTGGCCGACGCTAATCTGGACAAAGTGCT
GTCCGCCTACAACAAGCACCGGGATAAGCCCATCAGAGAGCAGGCCGAGAATATCATCCACCTGTTTACC
CTGACCAGACTGGGAGCCCCTAGAGCCTTCAAGTACTTTGACACCACCATCGACCCCAAGCAGTACAGAA
GCACCAAAGAGGTGCTGGACGCCACCCTGATCCACCAGAGCATCACCGGCCTGTACGAGACACGGATCGA
CCTGTCTCAGCTGGGAGGTGACTCTGGCGGCTCAAAAAGAACCGCCGACGGCAGCGAATTCGAGCCCAAG
AAGAAGAGGAAAGTCTAACCGGTCATCATCACCATCACCATTGAGTTTAAACCCGCTGATCAGCCTCGAC
TGTGCCTTCTAGTTGCCAGCCATCTGTTGTTTGCCCCTCCCCCGTGCCTTCCTTGACCCTGGAAGGTGCC
ACTCCCACTGTCCTTTCCTAATAAAATGAGGAAATTGCATCGCATTGTCTGAGTAGGTGTCATTCTATTC
TGGGGGGTGGGGTGGGGCAGGACAGCAAGGGGGAGGATTGGGAAGACAATAGCAGGCATGCTGGGGATGC
GGTGGGCTCTATGGCTTCTGAGGCGGAAAGAACCAGCTGGGGCTCGATACCGTCGACCTCTAGCTAGAGC
TTGGCGTAATCATGGTCATAGCTGTTTCCTGTGTGAAATTGTTATCCGCTCACAATTCCACACAACATAC
GAGCCGGAAGCATAAAGTGTAAAGCCTAGGGTGCCTAATGAGTGAGCTAACTCACATTAATTGCGTTGCG
CTCACTGCCCGCTTTCCAGTCGGGAAACCTGTCGTGCCAGCTGCATTAATGAATCGGCCAACGCGCGGGG
AGAGGCGGTTTGCGTATTGGGCGCTCTTCCGCTTCCTCGCTCACTGACTCGCTGCGCTCGGTCGTTCGGC
TGCGGCGAGCGGTATCAGCTCACTCAAAGGCGGTAATACGGTTATCCACAGAATCAGGGGATAACGCAGG
AAAGAACATGTGAGCAAAAGGCCAGCAAAAGGCCAGGAACCGTAAAAAGGCCGCGTTGCTGGCGTTTTTC
CATAGGCTCCGCCCCCCTGACGAGCATCACAAAAATCGACGCTCAAGTCAGAGGTGGCGAAACCCGACAG
GACTATAAAGATACCAGGCGTTTCCCCCTGGAAGCTCCCTCGTGCGCTCTCCTGTTCCGACCCTGCCGCT
TACCGGATACCTGTCCGCCTTTCTCCCTTCGGGAAGCGTGGCGCTTTCTCATAGCTCACGCTGTAGGTAT
CTCAGTTCGGTGTAGGTCGTTCGCTCCAAGCTGGGCTGTGTGCACGAACCCCCCGTTCAGCCCGACCGCT
GCGCCTTATCCGGTAACTATCGTCTTGAGTCCAACCCGGTAAGACACGACTTATCGCCACTGGCAGCAGC
CACTGGTAACAGGATTAGCAGAGCGAGGTATGTAGGCGGTGCTACAGAGTTCTTGAAGTGGTGGCCTAAC
TACGGCTACACTAGAAGAACAGTATTTGGTATCTGCGCTCTGCTGAAGCCAGTTACCTTCGGAAAAAGAG
TTGGTAGCTCTTGATCCGGCAAACAAACCACCGCTGGTAGCGGTGGTTTTTTTGTTTGCAAGCAGCAGAT
TACGCGCAGAAAAAAAGGATCTCAAGAAGATCCTTTGATCTTTTCTACGGGGTCTGACACTCAGTGGAAC
GAAAACTCACGTTAAGGGATTTTGGTCATGAGATTATCAAAAAGGATCTTCACCTAGATCCTTTTAAATT
AAAAATGAAGTTTTAAATCAATCTAAAGTATATATGAGTAAACTTGGTCTGACAGTTACCAATGCTTAAT
CAGTGAGGCACCTATCTCAGCGATCTGTCTATTTCGTTCATCCATAGTTGCCTGACTCCCCGTCGTGTAG
ATAACTACGATACGGGAGGGCTTACCATCTGGCCCCAGTGCTGCAATGATACCGCGAGACCCACGCTCAC
CGGCTCCAGATTTATCAGCAATAAACCAGCCAGCCGGAAGGGCCGAGCGCAGAAGTGGTCCTGCAACTTT
ATCCGCCTCCATCCAGTCTATTAATTGTTGCCGGGAAGCTAGAGTAAGTAGTTCGCCAGTTAATAGTTTG
CGCAACGTTGTTGCCATTGCTACAGGCATCGTGGTGTCACGCTCGTCGTTTGGTATGGCTTCATTCAGCT
CCGGTTCCCAACGATCAAGGCGAGTTACATGATCCCCCATGTTGTGCAAAAAAGCGGTTAGCTCCTTCGG
TCCTCCGATCGTTGTCAGAAGTAAGTTGGCCGCAGTGTTATCACTCATGGTTATGGCAGCACTGCATAAT
TCTCTTACTGTCATGCCATCCGTAAGATGCTTTTCTGTGACTGGTGAGTACTCAACCAAGTCATTCTGAG
AATAGTGTATGCGGCGACCGAGTTGCTCTTGCCCGGCGTCAATACGGGATAATACCGCGCCACATAGCAG
AACTTTAAAAGTGCTCATCATTGGAAAACGTTCTTCGGGGCGAAAACTCTCAAGGATCTTACCGCTGTTG
AGATCCAGTTCGATGTAACCCACTCGTGCACCCAACTGATCTTCAGCATCTTTTACTTTCACCAGCGTTT
CTGGGTGAGCAAAAACAGGAAGGCAAAATGCCGCAAAAAAGGGAATAAGGGCGACACGGAAATGTTGAAT
ACTCATACTCTTCCTTTTTCAATATTATTGAAGCATTTATCAGGGTTATTGTCTCATGAGCGGATACATA
TTTGAATGTATTTAGAAAAATAAACAAATAGGGGTTCCGCGCACATTTCCCCGAAAAGTGCCACCTGACG
TCGACGGATCGGGAGATCGATCTCCCGATCCCCTAGGGTCGACTCTCAGTACAATCTGCTCTGATGCCGC
ATAGTTAAGCCAGTATCTGCTCCCTGCTTGTGTGTTGGAGGTCGCTGAGTAGTGCGCGAGCAAAATTTAA
GCTACAACAAGGCAAGGCTTGACCGAC
Features (pLannotate 1.2.2; 16 found; start..end, strand, type, name):
    150..453     +  enhancer       CMV enhancer: human cytomegalovirus immediate early enhancer
    454..657     +  promoter       CMV promoter: human cytomegalovirus (CMV) immediate early promoter
    699..717     +  promoter       T7 promoter: promoter for bacteriophage T7 RNA polymerase
    788..1279    +  CDS            tadA: TADA_ECOLI - Also known as yfhC. Experimental evidence at protein level: Swiss-Prot protein existence level 1. Catalyzes the deamination of adenosine to inosine at the wobble position 34 of tRNA(Arg2). Essential for cell viability. From Escherichia coli (strain K12).
   1382..5483    +  CDS            dCas9 (fragment): catalytically dead mutant of the Cas9 endonuclease from the Streptococcus pyogenes Type II CRISPR/Cas system RNA-guided DNA-binding protein that lacks endonuclease activity due to the D10A mutation in the RuvC catalytic domain and the N863A mutation in the HNH catalytic domain
   5600..5824    +  polyA_signal   bGH poly(A) signal: bovine growth hormone polyadenylation signal
   5828..5849    +  promoter       SV40 promoter (fragment): SV40 enhancer and early promoter
   5854..5870    +  misc_feature   MCS (fragment): pBluescript multiple cloning site
   5919..5935    -  protein_bind   lac operator: The lac repressor binds to the lac operator to inhibit transcription in E. coli. This inhibition can be relieved by adding lactose or isopropyl-β-D-thiogalactopyranoside (IPTG). lac repressor encoded by lacI
   5943..5973    -  promoter       lac promoter: promoter for the E. coli lac operon
   5988..6009    -  protein_bind   CAP binding site: CAP binding activates transcription in the presence of cAMP. E. coli catabolite activator protein
   6022..6114    -  CDS            lacI (fragment): lac repressor; lacI; The lac repressor binds to the lac operator to inhibit transcription in E. coli. This inhibition can be relieved by adding lactose or isopropyl-β-D-thiogalactopyranoside (IPTG).
   6297..6885    -  rep_origin     ori: high-copy-number ColE1/pMB1/pBR322/pUC origin of replication
   7056..7916    -  CDS            AmpR: β-lactamase; bla; confers resistance to ampicillin, carbenicillin, and related antibiotics
   7917..8021    -  promoter       AmpR promoter: bla
   8092..8136    -  misc_feature   bom (fragment): basis of mobility region from pBR322
