[The description below was written by a language model from this plasmid's Addgene catalogue record and pLannotate feature annotations shown in this document.]
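Description:
pCMV-SpRY-HF1-ABE8e is a mammalian expression plasmid of about 8.2 kb that encodes an adenine base editor built on a near-PAMless, high-fidelity Cas9 variant. It uses a pCMV backbone carrying a high-copy ColE1/pBR322-type origin of replication and a β-lactamase (AmpR) gene with its own promoter, so it is propagated in E. coli under ampicillin selection. Remnants of bacterial cloning-vector sequence are also annotated, including lac promoter/operator elements, a lacI fragment, a short SV40 promoter fragment and part of the pBR322 bom region. These appear to be backbone carry-over rather than functional parts of the payload, and no mammalian selection marker is annotated.

The payload is a single open reading frame recorded as ecTadA(8e)-nSpRY-HF1, about 4.7 kb. It is driven by the human cytomegalovirus immediate-early enhancer and promoter and terminated by the bovine growth hormone polyadenylation signal. A T7 promoter sits just upstream of the coding region, which could allow in vitro transcription. The N-terminal portion is an evolved E. coli TadA adenosine deaminase (the 8e variant), fused through an intervening unannotated stretch to a Streptococcus pyogenes Cas9 derivative. The automated annotation labels this Cas9 as a dCas9 fragment, but the catalogue entry lists only the D10A mutation, indicating a nickase form of SpRY-HF1. In such editors, a guide RNA directs the Cas9 domain to a target, the deaminase converts adenine to inosine on the displaced strand, and nicking of the opposite strand favours an A•T to G•C outcome. The plasmid carries no guide RNA cassette in the annotated features, so a guide would have to be supplied separately. It is intended for expressing the editor in mammalian cells.
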