Addgene plasmid #185670: pCMV-SpRY-HF1-ABE8e
Purpose: Expresses SpRY-HF1-ABE8e in mammalian cells
Depositing lab: David Liu. Depositing organization: Broad Institute. Publication: High-throughput continuous evolution of compact Cas9 variants targeting single-nucleotide-pyrimidine PAMs. Huang TP, Heins ZJ, Miller SM, Wong BG, Balivada PA, Wang T, Khalil AS, Liu DR. Nat Biotechnol. 2022 Sep 8. pii: 10.1038/s41587-022-01410-2. doi: 10.1038/s41587-022-01410-2. PubMed 36076084.
Backbone
  Vector backbone: pCMV with a BR322 origin
  Vector type: Mammalian Expression, CRISPR
Growth in bacteria
  Bacterial resistance: Ampicillin, 100 μg/mL
  Growth temperature: 37°C
  Growth strain: DH5alpha
  Copy number: High Copy
Gene/Insert
  Gene/Insert name: ecTadA(8e)-nSpRY-HF1
  Insert size (bp): 4695
  Mutation: SpRY-HF1 D10A
Terms and licenses: Academic/Nonprofit Terms; Industry Terms: Not Available to Industry
How to cite: pCMV-SpRY-HF1-ABE8e was a gift from David Liu (Addgene plasmid # 185670 ; http://n2t.net/addgene:185670 ; RRID:Addgene_185670)
